>Addgene plasmid #214382 | pMK452 (BSD-P2A-dTAG-mClover) | addgene full sequence | sequence record 426348 | Addgene NGS Result
CTG
[124 nt withheld, positions 4-127]
C
[91 nt withheld, positions 129-219]
A
[49 nt withheld, positions 221-269]
CCTTTGACGTTGGAGTCCACGTTCTTT
[37 nt withheld, positions 297-333]
ACCCTATCTCGGTCTATTCTTTTGATTTATAAGGGATTTTGCCGATTTCGGCCTATTGGTTAAAAAAATG
AGCTGATTTAACAAAAATTTAACGCGAATTTTAACAAAATATTAACGCTTACAATTTCCATTCGCCATTC
AGGCTGCGCAACTGTTGGGAAGGGCGATCGGTGCGGGCCTCTTCGCTATTACGCCAGCTGGCGAAAGGGG
GATGTGCTGCAAGGCGATTAAGTTGGGTAACGCCAGGGTTTTCCCAGTCACGACGTTGTAAAACGACGGC
CAGTGAGCGCGCGTAATACGACTCACTATAGGGCGAATTGGGTACCGGGCCCCCCCTCGAGGTCGACGGT
ATCGATAAGCTTGATATCGCCACCATGGCCAAGCCTTTGTCTCAAGAAGAATCCACCCTCATTGAAAGAG
CAACGGCTACAATCAACAGCATCCCCATCTCTGAAGACTACAGCGTCGCCAGCGCAGCTCTCTCTAGCGA
CGGCCGCATCTTCACTGGTGTCAATGTATATCATTTTACTGGGGGACCTTGTGCAGAACTCGTGGTGCTG
GGCACTGCTGCTGCTGCGGCAGCTGGCAACCTGACTTGTATCGTCGCGATCGGAAATGAGAACAGGGGCA
TCTTGAGCCCCTGCGGACGGTGCCGACAGGTGCTTCTCGATCTGCATCCTGGGATCAAAGCCATAGTGAA
GGACAGTGATGGACAGCCGACGGCAGTTGGGATTCGTGAATTGCTGCCCTCTGGTTATGTGTGGGAGGGC
TCAGGAAGCGGAGCTACTAACTTCAGCCTGCTGAAGCAGGCTGGAGACGTGGAGGAGAACCCTGGACCTA
GATCTGGAGTGCAGGTGGAAACCATCTCCCCAGGAGACGGGCGCACCTTCCCCAAGCGCGGCCAGACCTG
CGTGGTGCACTACACCGGGATGCTTGAAGATGGAAAGAAAGTTGATTCCTCCCGGGACAGAAACAAGCCC
TTTAAGTTTATGCTAGGCAAGCAGGAGGTGATCCGAGGCTGGGAAGAAGGGGTTGCCCAGATGAGTGTGG
GTCAGAGAGCCAAACTGACTATATCTCCAGATTATGCCTATGGTGCCACTGGGCACCCAGGCATCATCCC
ACCACATGCCACTCTCGTCTTCGATGTGGAGCTTCTAAAACTGGAAGGCGGCGCTAGCATGGTGAGCAAG
GGCGAGGAGCTGTTCACCGGGGTGGTGCCCATCCTGGTCGAGCTGGACGGCGACGTAAACGGCCACAAGT
TCAGCGTCCGCGGCGAGGGCGAGGGCGATGCCACCAACGGCAAGCTGACCCTGAAGTTCATCTGCACCAC
CGGCAAGCTGCCCGTGCCCTGGCCCACCCTCGTGACCACCTTCGGCTACGGCGTGGCCTGCTTCAGCCGC
TACCCCGACCACATGAAGCAGCACGACTTCTTCAAGTCCGCCATGCCCGAAGGCTACGTCCAGGAGCGCA
CCATCTCTTTCAAGGACGACGGTACCTACAAGACCCGCGCCGAGGTGAAGTTCGAGGGCGACACCCTGGT
GAACCGCATCGAGCTGAAGGGCATCGACTTCAAGGAGGACGGCAACATCCTGGGGCACAAGCTGGAGTAC
AACTTCAACAGCCACAACGTCTATATCACGGCCGACAAGCAGAAGAACGGCATCAAGGCTAACTTCAAGA
TCCGCCACAACGTTGAGGACGGCAGCGTGCAGCTCGCCGACCACTACCAGCAGAACACCCCCATCGGCGA
CGGCCCCGTGCTGCTGCCCGACAACCACTACCTGAGCCATCAGTCCAAGCTGAGCAAAGACCCCAACGAG
AAGCGCGATCACATGGTCCTGCTGGAGTTCGTGACCGCCGCCGGGATTACACATGGCATGGACGAGCTGT
ACAAGGGCGCTGGTGCAGGCGCCGGATCCACTAGTTCTAGAGCGGCCGCCACCGCGGTGGAGCTCCAGCT
TTTGTTCCCTTTAGTGAGGGTTAATTGCGCGCTTGGCGTAATCATGGTCATAGCTGTTTCCTGTGTGAAA
TTGTTATCCGCTCACAATTCCACACAACATACGAGCCGGAAGCATAAAGTGTAAAGCCTGGGGTGCCTAA
TGAGTGAGCTAACTCACATTAATTGCGTTGCGCTCACTGCCCGCTTTCCAGTCGGGAAACCTGTCGTGCC
AGCTGCATTAATGAATCGGCCAACGCGCGGGGAGAGGCGGTTTGCGTATTGGGCGCTCTTCCGCTTCCTC
GCTCACTGACTCGCTGCGCTCGGTCGTTCGGCTGCGGCGAGCGGTATCAGCTCACTCAAAGGCGGTAATA
CGGTTATCCACAGAATCAGGGGATAACGCAGGAAAGAACATGTGAGCAAAAGGCCAGCAAAAGGCCAGGA
ACCGTAAAAAGGCCGCGTTGCTGGCGTTTTTCCATAGGCTCCGCCCCCCTGACGAGCATCACAAAAATCG
ACGCTCAAGTCAGAGGTGGCGAAACCCGACAGGACTATAAAGATACCAGGCGTTTCCCCCTGGAAGCTCC
CTCGTGCGCTCTCCTGTTCCGACCCTGCCGCTTACCGGATACCTGTCCGCCTTTCTCCCTTCGGGAAGCG
TGGCGCTTTCTCATAGCTCACGCTGTAGGTATCTCAGTTCGGTGTAGGTCGTTCGCTCCAAGCTGGGCTG
TGTGCACGAACCCCCCGTTCAGCCCGACCGCTGCGCCTTATCCGGTAACTATCGTCTTGAGTCCAACCCG
GTAAGACACGACTTATCGCCACTGGCAGCAGCCACTGGTAACAGGATTAGCAGAGCGAGGTATGTAGGCG
GTGCTACAGAGTTCTTGAAGTGGTGGCCTAACTACGGCTACACTAGAAGAACAGTATTTGGTATCTGCGC
TCTGCTGAAGCCAGTTACCTTCGGAAAAAGAGTTGGTAGCTCTTGATCCGGCAAACAAACCACCGCTGGT
AGCGGTGGTTTTTTTGTTTGCAAGCAGCAGATTACGCGCAGAAAAAAAGGATCTCAAGAAGATCCTTTGA
TCTTTTCTACGGGGTCTGACGCTCAGTGGAACGAAAACTCACGTTAAGGGATTTTGGTCATGAGATTATC
AAAAAGGATCTTCACCTAGATCCTTTTAAATTAAAAATGAAGTTTTAAATCAATCTAAAGTATATATGAG
TAAACTTGGTCTGACAGTTACCAATGCTTAATCAGTGAGGCACCTATCTCAGCGATCTGTCTATTTCGTT
CATCCATAGTTGCCTGACTCCCCGTCGTGTAGATAACTACGATACGGGAGGGCTTACCATCTGGCCCCAG
TGCTGCAATGATACCGCGAGACCCACGCTCACCGGCTCCAGATTTATCAGCAATAAACCAGCCAGCCGGA
AGGGCCGAGCGCAGAAGTGGTCCTGCAACTTTATCCGCCTCCATCCAGTCTATTAATTGTTGCCGGGAAG
CTAGAGTAAGTAGTTCGCCAGTTAATAGTTTGCGCAACGTTGTTGCCATTGCTACAGGCATCGTGGTGTC
ACGCTCGTCGTTTGGTATGGCTTCATTCAGCTCCGGTTCCCAACGATCAAGGCGAGTTACATGATCCCCC
ATGTTGTGCAAAAAAGCGGTTAGCTCCTTCGGTCCTCCGATCGTTGTCAGAAGTAAGTTGGCCGCAGTGT
TATCACTCATGGTTATGGCAGCACTGCATAATTCTCTTACTGTCATGCCATCCGTAAGATGCTTTTCTGT
GACTGGTGAGTACTCAACCAAGTCATTCTGAGAATAGTGTATGCGGCGACCGAGTTGCTCTTGCCCGGCG
TCAATACGGGATAATACCGCGCCACATAGCAGAACTTTAAAAGTGCTCATCATTGGAAAACGTTCTTCGG
GGCGAAAACTCTCAAGGATCTTACCGCTGTTGAGATCCAGTTCGATGTAACCCACTCGTGCACCCAACTG
ATCTTCAGCATCTTTTACTTTCACCAGCGTTTCTGGGTGAGCAAAAACAGGAAGGCAAAATGCCGCAAAA
AAGGGAATAAGGGCGACACGGAAATGTTGAATACTCATACTCTTCCTTTTTCAATATTATTGAAGCATTT
ATCAGGGTTATTGTCTCATGAGCGGATACATATTTGAATGTATTTAGAAAAATAAACAAATAGGGGTTCC
GCGCACATTTCCCCGAAAAGTGCCAC
Features (pLannotate 1.2.2; 16 found; start..end, strand, type, name):
      4..362     +  rep_origin     f1 ori (sequence partly withheld): f1 bacteriophage origin of replication; arrow indicates direction of (+) strand synthesis
    464..619     -  CDS            lacZα (fragment): LacZα fragment of β-galactosidase; lacZ fragment
    627..645     +  promoter       T7 promoter: promoter for bacteriophage T7 RNA polymerase
    654..702     -  misc_feature   MCS (fragment): pBluescript multiple cloning site
    708..1104    +  CDS            BSD (fragment): blasticidin S deaminase; Aspergillus terreus BSD; confers resistance to blasticidin
   1179..1499    +  CDS            DmrB: F36V mutant of FK506-binding protein FKBP12 binds synthetic ligands that do not bind wild-type FKBP
   1512..2228    +  CDS            Clover: Clover is a basic (constitutively fluorescent) green/yellow fluorescent protein published in 2012, derived from Aequorea victoria. It is reported to be a rapidly-maturing weak dimer with high acid sensitivity.
   2247..2288    -  misc_feature   MCS (fragment): pBluescript multiple cloning site
   2301..2319    -  promoter       T3 promoter: promoter for bacteriophage T3 RNA polymerase
   2364..2380    -  protein_bind   lac operator: The lac repressor binds to the lac operator to inhibit transcription in E. coli. This inhibition can be relieved by adding lactose or isopropyl-β-D-thiogalactopyranoside (IPTG). lac repressor encoded by lacI
   2388..2418    -  promoter       lac promoter: promoter for the E. coli lac operon
   2433..2454    -  protein_bind   CAP binding site: CAP binding activates transcription in the presence of cAMP. E. coli catabolite activator protein
   2467..2559    -  CDS            lacI (fragment): lac repressor; lacI; The lac repressor binds to the lac operator to inhibit transcription in E. coli. This inhibition can be relieved by adding lactose or isopropyl-β-D-thiogalactopyranoside (IPTG).
   2742..3330    -  rep_origin     ori: high-copy-number ColE1/pMB1/pBR322/pUC origin of replication
   3501..4361    -  CDS            AmpR: β-lactamase; bla; confers resistance to ampicillin, carbenicillin, and related antibiotics
   4362..4466    -  promoter       AmpR promoter: bla
