[The description below was written by a language model from this plasmid's Addgene catalogue record and pLannotate feature annotations shown in this document.]
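Description:
pMK452 (BSD-P2A-dTAG-mClover) is a 4.5 kb pBluescript-based plasmid that carries a cassette for N-terminal degron tagging of endogenous genes in human or mouse cells by CRISPR-assisted knock-in. It is a high-copy bacterial plasmid, maintained through a ColE1/pUC-type origin and selected with ampicillin via the β-lactamase gene and its own promoter. The usual pBluescript features remain: an f1 origin, lacZα and lac regulatory fragments, and T7 and T3 promoters flanking the interrupted multiple cloning site.

The cassette sits in the cloning site and reads as a single open reading frame. It starts with blasticidin S deaminase (BSD), and the gap between this and the next annotated feature is consistent with the P2A peptide named in the construct title. Next comes FKBP12 F36V (annotated as DmrB), which is the dTAG degron, and then the green fluorescent protein mClover. No mammalian promoter or polyadenylation signal is annotated, and no homology arms appear in the table. This fits a design in which the cassette is placed at the start codon of a target gene and expressed from that gene's own promoter, but the record does not state how the homology arms are supplied.

After in-frame integration, the P2A sequence would separate the blasticidin resistance protein from the dTAG-mClover-target fusion. Blasticidin then selects for correctly expressed knock-in alleles, and mClover fluorescence reports the level and localisation of the tagged protein. Heterobifunctional dTAG ligands bind the F36V domain selectively and recruit an E3 ubiquitin ligase, which allows rapid, ligand-induced depletion of the tagged protein. The plasmid belongs to a set of degron tools developed for conditional protein knockdown alongside the AID2 and BromoTag systems.
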