Addgene plasmid #214382: pMK452 (BSD-P2A-dTAG-mClover)
Purpose: dTAG-mClover for N-terminal tagging
Depositing lab: Masato Kanemaki. Depositing organization: National Institute of Genetics. Publication: Combination of AID2 and BromoTag expands the utility of degron-based protein knockdowns. Hatoyama Y, Islam M, Bond AG, Hayashi KI, Ciulli A, Kanemaki MT. EMBO Rep. 2024 Sep;25(9):4062-4077. doi: 10.1038/s44319-024-00224-4. Epub 2024 Aug 23. PubMed 39179892.
Backbone
  Vector backbone: pBluescript
  Vector type: Mammalian Expression, CRISPR
  Selectable markers: Blasticidin
Growth in bacteria
  Bacterial resistance: Ampicillin, 100 μg/mL
  Growth temperature: 37°C
  Growth strain: DH5alpha
  Copy number: High Copy
Gene/Insert
  Gene/Insert name: BSD-P2A-dTAG-mClover
  Species: H. sapiens (human), M. musculus (mouse)
Terms and licenses: Academic/Nonprofit Terms; Industry Terms: Not Available to Industry
How to cite: pMK452 (BSD-P2A-dTAG-mClover) was a gift from Masato Kanemaki (Addgene plasmid # 214382 ; http://n2t.net/addgene:214382 ; RRID:Addgene_214382)
